Addgene plasmid #156863: pD649-HAsp-LILRB2-Fc(DAPA)-AviTag-6xHis
Purpose: Mammalian expression of cell-surface protein extracellular domain fused to Fc(DAPA)-Avi-6xHis. Protein is secreted from cells.
Depositing lab: Chris Garcia. Depositing organization: Stanford University. Publication: A Human IgSF Cell-Surface Interactome Reveals a Complex Network of Protein-Protein Interactions. Wojtowicz WM, Vielmetter J, Fernandes RA, Siepe DH, Eastman CL, Chisholm GB, Cox S, Klock H, Anderson PW, Rue SM, Miller JJ, Glaser SM, Bragstad ML, Vance J, Lam AW, Lesley SA, Zinn K, Garcia KC. Cell. 2020 Aug 20;182(4):1027-1043.e17. doi: 10.1016/j.cell.2020.07.025. PubMed 32822567.
Backbone
  Vector backbone: pD649
  Backbone size w/o insert (bp): 6106
  Vector type: Mammalian Expression
Growth in bacteria
  Bacterial resistance: Ampicillin, 100 μg/mL
  Growth temperature: 37°C
  Growth strain: DH5alpha
  Copy number: High Copy
Gene/Insert
  Gene/Insert name: LILRB2 (alt name: LIRB2)
  Species: H. sapiens (human)
  Insert size (bp): 1320
  Mutation: Fc region of human IgG contains D265A and P329A mutations (DAPA)
  Entrez Gene: LILRB2 (a.k.a. CD85D, ILT-4, ILT4, LIR-2, LIR2, MIR-10, MIR10)
  Promoter: CMV/SP6
  Tag / fusion protein: Fc(DAPA)-AviTag-6xHis (C terminal on backbone)
  Cloning method: Restriction Enzyme; 5′ cloning site GCGGCCGC (not destroyed); 3′ cloning site GGCGCGCC (not destroyed)
  Sequencing primers: 5′ ATTTAGGTGACACTATAG; 3′ CACGTACCAGTTGAACTTCACC
Resource information
  A portion of this plasmid was derived from a plasmid made by: synthesis by ThermoFisher
Terms and licenses: Academic/Nonprofit Terms; Industry Terms: Not Available to Industry
Depositor comments: Some plasmids in this collection may have an IS4-like element ISVsa5 family transposase upstream of the CMV promoter.
How to cite: pD649-HAsp-LILRB2-Fc(DAPA)-AviTag-6xHis was a gift from Chris Garcia (Addgene plasmid # 156863 ; http://n2t.net/addgene:156863 ; RRID:Addgene_156863)
