[The description below was written by a language model from this plasmid's Addgene catalogue record and pLannotate feature annotations shown in this document.]
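Description:
pD649-HAsp-LILRB2-Fc(DAPA)-AviTag-6xHis is a mammalian expression plasmid built on the pD649 backbone for producing a secreted, soluble form of the human LILRB2 (ILT4/LIR-2/CD85D) extracellular domain. In E. coli it is maintained at high copy through a ColE1/pUC-type origin and selected with ampicillin via an intact β-lactamase gene. The sequenced record is 7,426 nt, consistent with the stated backbone plus the 1,320 bp insert.

Expression is driven by the CMV immediate-early enhancer and promoter, followed by a fragment of CMV intron A and an SP6 promoter that could allow in vitro transcription and also serves as a sequencing primer site. The open reading frame begins with a signal peptide, named HAsp in the construct name; the automated annotation labels a short stretch here as an immunoglobulin heavy chain signal sequence fragment. This leader directs the fusion into the secretory pathway. The LILRB2 ectodomain sits between retained restriction sites and is fused at its C terminus to a human IgG1 Fc carrying the D265A and P329A (DAPA) substitutions, generally used to reduce Fc effector interactions. According to the catalogue, an AviTag for site-specific biotinylation and a 6xHis tag for affinity purification follow, although the feature table does not annotate them separately. A bGH polyadenylation signal terminates the transcript.

Downstream, an SV40 promoter/EM7 cassette with a puromycin N-acetyltransferase sequence and SV40 poly(A) signal is annotated, suggesting a puromycin selection option in mammalian cells, though the catalogue does not list one. Small KanR, lacZα, ble and f1 ori fragments appear to be backbone remnants. The depositor notes that some plasmids in this collection may carry an IS4-like transposase insertion upstream of the CMV promoter. The plasmid belongs to a collection used to map human IgSF cell-surface protein interactions.
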