Features (pLannotate 1.2.2; 21 found; start..end, strand, type, name):
    119..143     -  CDS            KanR (fragment): aminoglycoside phosphotransferase; aph(3')-Ia; confers resistance to kanamycin
    254..842     +  rep_origin     ori: high-copy-number ColE1/pMB1/pBR322/pUC origin of replication
   1067..1084    +  terminator     rrnB T2 terminator (fragment): transcription terminator T2 from the E. coli rrnB gene
   1109..1128    -  CDS            lacZα (fragment): LacZα fragment of β-galactosidase; lacZ fragment
   1584..1600    +  protein_bind   lac operator: The lac repressor binds to the lac operator to inhibit transcription in E. coli. This inhibition can be relieved by adding lactose or isopropyl-β-D-thiogalactopyranoside (IPTG). lac repressor encoded by lacI
   1843..2146    +  enhancer       CMV enhancer: human cytomegalovirus immediate early enhancer
   2147..2350    +  promoter       CMV promoter: human cytomegalovirus (CMV) immediate early promoter
   2486..2529    +  intron         CMV intron (fragment): modified intron A from human cytomegalovirus
   2581..2599    +  promoter       SP6 promoter: promoter for bacteriophage SP6 RNA polymerase
   2603..2640    +  CDS            IgH signal sequence (fragment): signal sequence from the mouse immunoglobulin heavy chain variable region
   2749..4068    +  CDS            LILRB2 (fragment): LIRB2_HUMAN - Also known as ILT4 From Homo sapiens (Human).
   4084..4761    +  CDS            IGHG1 (fragment): IGHG1_HUMAN - Experimental evidence at protein level: Swiss-Prot protein existence level 1. Constant region of immunoglobulin heavy chains. Immunoglobulins, also known as antibodies, are membrane-bound or secreted glycoproteins produced by B lymphocytes. In the recognition phase of humoral immunity, the membrane-bound immunoglobulins serve as receptors which, upon binding of a specific antigen, trigger the clonal expansion and differentiation of B lymphocytes into immunoglobulins- secreting plasma cells. Secreted immunoglobulins mediate the effector phase of humoral immunity, which results in
   4976..5087    +  polyA_signal   bGH poly(A) signal: bovine growth hormone polyadenylation signal
   5088..5196    +  rep_origin     f1 ori (fragment): f1 bacteriophage origin of replication; arrow indicates direction of (+) strand synthesis
   5210..5539    +  promoter       SV40 promoter: SV40 enhancer and early promoter
   5587..5634    +  promoter       EM7 promoter: synthetic bacterial promoter&nbsp
   5653..6252    +  CDS            PuroR (fragment): puromycin N-acetyltransferase; pac from Streptomyces; confers resistance to puromycin
   6262..6387    +  CDS            ble (fragment): BLE_KLEPN - Experimental evidence at protein level: Swiss-Prot protein existence level 1. Binding protein with a strong affinity to the bleomycin family of antibiotics. Binds to CL990; an antimitotic-antibiotic compound. From Klebsiella pneumoniae.
   6382..6503    +  polyA_signal   SV40 poly(A) signal: SV40 polyadenylation signal
   6556..7416    -  CDS            AmpR: β-lactamase; bla; confers resistance to ampicillin, carbenicillin, and related antibiotics
   7419..89      -  promoter       AmpR promoter (fragment) (across the origin): bla
>Addgene plasmid #156863 | pD649-HAsp-LILRB2-Fc(DAPA)-AviTag-6xHis | addgene full sequence | sequence record 382983 | Addgene NGS Result
TTTCAATATTATTGAAGCATTTATCAGGGTTATTGTCTCATGAGCGGATACATATTTGAATGTATTTAGA
AAAATAAACAAATAGGGGTCAGTGTTACAACCAATTAACCAATTCTGAACATTATCGCGAGCCCATTTAT
ACCTGAATATGGCTCATAACACCCCTTGCTCATGACCAAAATCCCTTAACGTGAGTTACGCGCGCGTCGT
TCCACTGAGCGTCAGACCCCGTAGAAAAGATCAAAGGATCTTCTTGAGATCCTTTTTTTCTGCGCGTAAT
CTGCTGCTTGCAAACAAAAAAACCACCGCTACCAGCGGTGGTTTGTTTGCCGGATCAAGAGCTACCAACT
CTTTTTCCGAAGGTAACTGGCTTCAGCAGAGCGCAGATACCAAATACTGTTCTTCTAGTGTAGCCGTAGT
TAGCCCACCACTTCAAGAACTCTGTAGCACCGCCTACATACCTCGCTCTGCTAATCCTGTTACCAGTGGC
TGCTGCCAGTGGCGATAAGTCGTGTCTTACCGGGTTGGACTCAAGACGATAGTTACCGGATAAGGCGCAG
CGGTCGGGCTGAACGGGGGGTTCGTGCACACAGCCCAGCTTGGAGCGAACGACCTACACCGAACTGAGAT
ACCTACAGCGTGAGCTATGAGAAAGCGCCACGCTTCCCGAAGGGAGAAAGGCGGACAGGTATCCGGTAAG
CGGCAGGGTCGGAACAGGAGAGCGCACGAGGGAGCTTCCAGGGGGAAACGCCTGGTATCTTTATAGTCCT
GTCGGGTTTCGCCACCTCTGACTTGAGCGTCGATTTTTGTGATGCTCGTCAGGGGGGCGGAGCCTATGGA
AAAACGCCAGCAACGCGGCCTTTTTACGGTTCCTGGCCTTTTGCTGGCCTTTTGCTCACATGTTCTTTCC
TGCGTTATCCCCTGATTCTGTGGATAACCGTATTACCGCCTTTGAGTGAGCTGATACCGCTCGCCGCAGC
CGAACGACCGAGCGCAGCGAGTCAGTGAGCGAGGAAGCGGAAGGCGAGAGTAGGGAACTGCCAGGCATCA
AACTAAGCAGAAGGCCCCTGACGGATGGCCTTTTTGCGTTTCTACAAACTCTTTCTGTGTTGTAAAACGA
CGGCCAGTCTTAAGCTCGGGCCCCCTGGGCGGTTCTGATAACGAGTAATCGTTAATCCGCAAATAACGTA
AAAACCCGCTTCGGCGGGTTTTTTTATGGGGGGAGTTTAGGGAAAGAGCATTTGTCAGAATATTTAAGGG
CGCCTGTCACTTTGCTTGATATATGAGAATTATTTAACCTTATAAATGAGAAAAAAGCAACGCACTTTAA
ATAAGATACGTTGCTTTTTCGATTGATGAACACCTATAATTAAACTATTCATCTATTATTTATGATTTTT
TGTATATACAATATTTCTAGTTTGTTAAAGAGAATTAAGAAAATAAATCTCGAAAATAATAAAGGGAAAA
TCAGTTTTTGATATCAAAATTATACATGTCAACGATAATACAAAATATAATACAAACTATAAGATGTTAT
CAGTATTTATTATCATTTAGAATAAATTTTGTGTCGCCCTTAATTGTGAGCGGATAACAATTACGAGCTT
CATGCACAGTGGCGTTGACTCAATATTGGCCATTAGCCATATTATTCATTGGTTATATAGCATAAATCAA
TATTGGCTATTGGCCATTGCATACGTTGTATCTATATCATAATATGTACATTTATATTGGCTCATGTCCA
ATATGACCGCCATGTTGGCATTGATTATTGACTAGTTATTAATAGTAATCAATTACGGGGTCATTAGTTC
ATAGCCCATATATGGAGTTCCGCGTTACATAACTTACGGTAAATGGCCCGCCTGGCTGACCGCCCAACGA
CCCCCGCCCATTGACGTCAATAATGACGTATGTTCCCATAGTAACGCCAATAGGGACTTTCCATTGACGT
CAATGGGTGGAGTATTTACGGTAAACTGCCCACTTGGCAGTACATCAAGTGTATCATATGCCAAGTACGC
CCCCTATTGACGTCAATGACGGTAAATGGCCCGCCTGGCATTATGCCCAGTACATGACCTTATGGGACTT
TCCTACTTGGCAGTACATCTACGTATTAGTCATCGCTATTACCATGGTGATGCGGTTTTGGCAGTACATC
AATGGGCGTGGATAGCGGTTTGACTCACGGGGATTTCCAAGTCTCCACCCCATTGACGTCAATGGGAGTT
TGTTTTGGCACCAAAATCAACGGGACTTTCCAAAATGTCGTAACAACTCCGCCCCATTGACGCAAATGGG
CGGTAGGCGTGTACGGTGGGAGGTCTATATAAGCAGAGCTCGTTTAGTGAACCGTCAGATCGCCTGGAGA
CGCCATCCACGCTGTTTTGACCTCCATAGAAGACACCGGGACCGATCCAGCCTCCGCGGCCGGGAACGGT
GCATTGGAACGCGGATTCCCCGTGCCAAGAGTGACGTAAGTACCGCCTATAGAGTCTATAGGCCCACCCC
CTTGGCTTCGTTAGAACGCGGCTACAATTAATACATAACCTTATGTATCATACACATACGATTTAGGTGA
CACTATAGAATAACATCCACTTTGCCTTTCTCTCCACAGGTGTCCACTCCCAGGTCCAACTGCACCTCGG
TTCTATCGAAAACGCGCCTGCTAGCGCCACCATGAAGACCATCATTGCCCTGAGCTACATCTTCTGCCTG
GTGTTCGCTGCGGCCGCCCAAACTGGAACAATCCCCAAGCCTACACTGTGGGCCGAGCCTGATAGCGTGA
TCACACAGGGAAGCCCCGTGACACTGTCTTGTCAGGGATCTCTGGAAGCCCAAGAGTACCGGCTGTACAG
AGAGAAGAAGTCCGCCAGCTGGATCACCCGGATCAGACCTGAGCTGGTCAAGAACGGCCAGTTTCACATC
CCCAGCATCACCTGGGAGCACACCGGCAGATACGGCTGCCAGTACTATAGCAGAGCCCGTTGGAGCGAGC
TGAGCGATCCTCTGGTGCTGGTTATGACCGGCGCCTATCCTAAGCCAACACTGAGCGCACAGCCCTCTCC
AGTGGTTACATCTGGCGGCAGAGTGACCCTGCAGTGCGAATCTCAGGTGGCCTTCGGCGGCTTCATCCTG
TGCAAAGAGGGCGAAGAGGAACACCCTCAGTGCCTGAATAGCCAGCCTCACGCCAGAGGCAGCAGCAGAG
CCATCTTTTCTGTGGGCCCCGTGTCTCCCAATCGGAGATGGTCCCACAGATGCTACGGCTACGACCTGAA
CAGCCCCTACGTGTGGTCTAGCCCTAGCGACCTGCTGGAACTGCTGGTTCCTGGCGTGTCCAAGAAACCC
AGCCTGTCTGTTCAGCCCGGACCTGTTGTTGCCCCTGGCGAATCTCTGACTCTGCAGTGTGTGTCCGACG
TGGGCTACGACAGATTCGTGCTGTACAAAGAAGGCGAGCGGGACCTGAGACAGCTGCCTGGTAGACAACC
TCAGGCCGGACTGAGCCAGGCCAATTTCACACTGGGACCCGTGTCCAGAAGCTATGGCGGCCAGTACAGA
TGTTATGGCGCCCACAATCTGAGCAGCGAGTGTAGCGCTCCTAGCGATCCCCTGGACATCCTGATCACCG
GCCAGATCAGAGGCACCCCTTTCATCAGTGTGCAGCCTGGACCTACAGTGGCCAGCGGCGAAAATGTGAC
ACTGCTGTGCCAGTCTTGGCGGCAGTTCCACACCTTTCTGCTGACCAAAGCCGGCGCTGCTGATGCCCCT
CTGAGACTGAGATCCATCCACGAGTACCCCAAGTACCAGGCCGAGTTTCCTATGAGCCCTGTGACATCTG
CCCACGCCGGCACCTATAGATGTTACGGCAGCCTGAACTCTGACCCCTACCTGCTGTCTCACCCTAGCGA
ACCACTCGAGCTGGTGGTGTCTGGCCCTTCTATGGGAAGCAGCCCACCTCCAACAGGCCCTATCTCTACA
CCAGCCGGACCTGAGGATCAGCCCCTGACACCAACAGGCAGCGATCCACAGTCTGGACTGGGCAGACATC
TCGGCGTTGGCGCGCCGGGCGGCGACAAGACCCACACCTGCCCCCCCTGCCCAGCTCCAGAACTGCTGGG
AGGGCCTTCCGTGTTCCTGTTCCCCCCCAAGCCCAAGGACACCCTGATGATCAGCAGGACCCCCGAGGTG
ACCTGCGTGGTGGTGGCCGTGTCCCACGAGGACCCAGAGGTGAAGTTCAACTGGTACGTGGACGGCGTGG
AGGTGCACAACGCCAAGACCAAGCCCAGAGAGGAGCAGTACAACAGCACCTACAGGGTGGTGTCCGTGCT
GACCGTGCTGCACCAGGACTGGCTGAACGGCAAAGAATACAAGTGCAAAGTCTCCAACAAGGCCCTGGCT
GCCCCAATCGAAAAGACAATCAGCAAGGCCAAGGGCCAGCCACGGGAGCCCCAGGTGTACACCCTGCCCC
CCAGCCGGGAGGAGATGACCAAGAACCAGGTGTCCCTGACCTGTCTGGTGAAGGGCTTCTACCCCAGCGA
TATCGCCGTGGAGTGGGAGAGCAACGGCCAGCCCGAGAACAACTACAAGACCACCCCCCCAGTGCTGGAC
AGCGACGGCAGCTTCTTCCTGTACAGCAAGCTGACCGTGGACAAGTCCAGGTGGCAGCAGGGCAACGTGT
TCAGCTGCAGCGTGATGCACGAGGCCCTGCACAACCACTACACCCAGAAGTCCCTGAGCCTGAGCCCCGG
CGGCAGCGGTCTTAATGATATTTTCGAGGCTCAGAAGATTGAGTGGCATGAACACCACCACCATCACCAC
TAAGGCCGGCCTGTAGTCACTGGCACAACGCGTTACCCGGTAAGCCAATCGGGTATACACGGTCGTCATA
CTGCAGACAGGGTTCTTCTACTTTGCAAGATAGTCTTGAGTAGTAAAATAAATAGATAGAGAAAATCAGC
CTCGACTGTGCCTTCTAGTTGCCAGCCATCTGTTGTTTGCCCCTCCCCCGTGCCTTCCTTGACCCTGGAA
GGTGCCACTCCCACTGTCCTTTCCTAATAAAATGAGGAAATTGCATCACAACACTCAACCCTATCTCGGT
CTATTCTTTTGATTTATAAGGGATTTTGCCGATTTCGGCCTATTGGTTAAAAAATGAGCTGATTTAACAA
AAATTTAACGCGAATTAATTCTGTGGAATGTGTGTCAGTTAGGGTGTGGAAAGTCCCCAGGCTCCCCAGC
AGGCAGAAGTATGCAAAGCATGCATCTCAATTAGTCAGCAACCAGGTGTGGAAAGTCCCCAGGCTCCCCA
GCAGGCAGAAGTATGCAAAGCATGCATCTCAATTAGTCAGCAACCATAGTCCCGCCCCTAACTCCGCCCA
TCCCGCCCCTAACTCCGCCCAGTTCCGCCCATTCTCCGCCCCATGGCTGACTAATTTTTTTTATTTATGC
AGAGGCCGAGGCCGCCTCTGCCTCTGAGCTATTCCAGAAGTAGTGAGGAGGCTTTTTTGGAGGCCTAGGC
TTTTGCAAAAAGCTCCCGGGAGCTTGTATATCCATTTTCGGATCTGATCAGCACGTGTTGACAATTAATC
ATCGGCATAGTATATCGGCATAGTATAATACGACAAGGTGAGGAACTAAACCATGACCGAGTACAAGCCC
ACGGTGCGCCTCGCCACCCGCGACGACGTCCCCAGGGCCGTACGCACCCTCGCCGCCGCGTTCGCCGACT
ACCCCGCCACGCGCCACACCGTCGATCCGGACCGCCACATCGAGCGGGTCACCGAGCTGCAAGAACTCTT
CCTCACGCGCGTCGGGCTCGACATCGGCAAGGTGTGGGTCGCGGACGACGGCGCCGCGGTGGCGGTCTGG
ACCACGCCGGAGAGCGTCGAAGCGGGGGCGGTGTTCGCCGAGATCGGCCCGCGCATGGCCGAGTTGAGCG
GTTCCCGGCTGGCCGCGCAGCAACAGATGGAAGGCCTCCTGGCGCCGCACCGGCCCAAGGAGCCCGCGTG
GTTCCTGGCCACCGTCGGCGTCTCGCCCGACCACCAGGGCAAGGGTCTGGGCAGCGCCGTCGTGCTCCCC
GGAGTGGAGGCGGCCGAGCGCGCCGGGGTGCCCGCCTTCCTGGAGACATCCGCGCCCCGCAACCTCCCCT
TCTACGAGCGGCTCGGCTTCACCGTCACCGCCGACGTCGAGGTGCCCGAAGGACCGCGCACCTGGTGCAT
GACCCGCAAGCCCGGTGCCTGACACGTGCTACGAGATTTCGATTCCACCGCCGCCTTCTATGAAAGGTTG
GGCTTCGGAATCGTTTTCCGGGACGCCGGCTGGATGATCCTCCAGCGCGGGGATCTCATGCTGGAGTTCT
TCGCCCACCCCAACTTGTTTATTGCAGCTTATAATGGTTACAAATAAAGCAATAGCATCACAAATTTCAC
AAATAAAGCATTTTTTTCACTGCATTCTAGTTGTGGTTTGTCCAAACTCATCAATGTATCTTATCATGTC
TGTATACCGTCGACCTCTAGCTAGAGCTTGGCGTAATCATGGTCATTACCAATGCTTAATCAGTGAGGCA
CCTATCTCAGCGATCTGTCTATTTCGTTCATCCATAGTTGCCTGACTCCCCGTCGTGTAGATAACTACGA
TACGGGAGGGCTTACCATCTGGCCCCAGCGCTGCGATGATACCGCGAGAACCACGCTCACCGGCTCCGGA
TTTATCAGCAATAAACCAGCCAGCCGGAAGGGCCGAGCGCAGAAGTGGTCCTGCAACTTTATCCGCCTCC
ATCCAGTCTATTAATTGTTGCCGGGAAGCTAGAGTAAGTAGTTCGCCAGTTAATAGTTTGCGCAACGTTG
TTGCCATCGCTACAGGCATCGTGGTGTCACGCTCGTCGTTTGGTATGGCTTCATTCAGCTCCGGTTCCCA
ACGATCAAGGCGAGTTACATGATCCCCCATGTTGTGCAAAAAAGCGGTTAGCTCCTTCGGTCCTCCGATC
GTTGTCAGAAGTAAGTTGGCCGCAGTGTTATCACTCATGGTTATGGCAGCACTGCATAATTCTCTTACTG
TCATGCCATCCGTAAGATGCTTTTCTGTGACTGGTGAGTACTCAACCAAGTCATTCTGAGAATAGTGTAT
GCGGCGACCGAGTTGCTCTTGCCCGGCGTCAATACGGGATAATACCGCGCCACATAGCAGAACTTTAAAA
GTGCTCATCATTGGAAAACGTTCTTCGGGGCGAAAACTCTCAAGGATCTTACCGCTGTTGAGATCCAGTT
CGATGTAACCCACTCGTGCACCCAACTGATCTTCAGCATCTTTTACTTTCACCAGCGTTTCTGGGTGAGC
AAAAACAGGAAGGCAAAATGCCGCAAAAAAGGGAATAAGGGCGACACGGAAATGTTGAATACTCATATTC
TTCCTT
