>Addgene plasmid #156863 | pD649-HAsp-LILRB2-Fc(DAPA)-AviTag-6xHis | depositor partial sequence | sequence record 302836 | insert (extracellular domain)
CAAACTGGAACAATCCCCAAGCCTACACTGTGGGCCGAGCCTGATAGCGTGATCACACAGGGAAGCCCCG
TGACACTGTCTTGTCAGGGATCTCTGGAAGCCCAAGAGTACCGGCTGTACAGAGAGAAGAAGTCCGCCAG
CTGGATCACCCGGATCAGACCTGAGCTGGTCAAGAACGGCCAGTTTCACATCCCCAGCATCACCTGGGAG
CACACCGGCAGATACGGCTGCCAGTACTATAGCAGAGCCCGTTGGAGCGAGCTGAGCGATCCTCTGGTGC
TGGTTATGACCGGCGCCTATCCTAAGCCAACACTGAGCGCACAGCCCTCTCCAGTGGTTACATCTGGCGG
CAGAGTGACCCTGCAGTGCGAATCTCAGGTGGCCTTCGGCGGCTTCATCCTGTGCAAAGAGGGCGAAGAG
GAACACCCTCAGTGCCTGAATAGCCAGCCTCACGCCAGAGGCAGCAGCAGAGCCATCTTTTCTGTGGGCC
CCGTGTCTCCCAATCGGAGATGGTCCCACAGATGCTACGGCTACGACCTGAACAGCCCCTACGTGTGGTC
TAGCCCTAGCGACCTGCTGGAACTGCTGGTTCCTGGCGTGTCCAAGAAACCCAGCCTGTCTGTTCAGCCC
GGACCTGTTGTTGCCCCTGGCGAATCTCTGACTCTGCAGTGTGTGTCCGACGTGGGCTACGACAGATTCG
TGCTGTACAAAGAAGGCGAGCGGGACCTGAGACAGCTGCCTGGTAGACAACCTCAGGCCGGACTGAGCCA
GGCCAATTTCACACTGGGACCCGTGTCCAGAAGCTATGGCGGCCAGTACAGATGTTATGGCGCCCACAAT
CTGAGCAGCGAGTGTAGCGCTCCTAGCGATCCCCTGGACATCCTGATCACCGGCCAGATCAGAGGCACCC
CTTTCATCAGTGTGCAGCCTGGACCTACAGTGGCCAGCGGCGAAAATGTGACACTGCTGTGCCAGTCTTG
GCGGCAGTTCCACACCTTTCTGCTGACCAAAGCCGGCGCTGCTGATGCCCCTCTGAGACTGAGATCCATC
CACGAGTACCCCAAGTACCAGGCCGAGTTTCCTATGAGCCCTGTGACATCTGCCCACGCCGGCACCTATA
GATGTTACGGCAGCCTGAACTCTGACCCCTACCTGCTGTCTCACCCTAGCGAACCACTCGAGCTGGTGGT
GTCTGGCCCTTCTATGGGAAGCAGCCCACCTCCAACAGGCCCTATCTCTACACCAGCCGGACCTGAGGAT
CAGCCCCTGACACCAACAGGCAGCGATCCACAGTCTGGACTGGGCAGACATCTCGGCGTT
